Addgene plasmid #82864: pDONR223_DCAF8_p.P156S
Purpose: Gateway Donor vector containing DCAF8, part of the Target Accelerator Plasmid Collection.
Depositing lab: Jesse Boehm & Matthew Meyerson & David Root. Depositing organization: Broad Institute. Publication: High-throughput Phenotyping of Lung Cancer Somatic Mutations. Berger AH, Brooks AN, Wu X, Shrestha Y, Chouinard C, Piccioni F, Bagul M, Kamburov A, Imielinski M, Hogstrom L, Zhu C, Yang X, Pantel S, Sakai R, Watson J, Kaplan N, Campbell JD, Singh S, Root DE, Narayan R, Natoli T, Lahr DL, Tirosh I, Tamayo P, Getz G, Wong B, Doench J, Subramanian A, Golub TR, Meyerson M, Boehm JS. Cancer Cell. 2016 Aug 8;30(2):214-28. doi: 10.1016/j.ccell.2016.06.022. Epub 2016 Jul 28. PubMed 27478040.
Backbone
  Vector backbone: pDONR223
  Backbone manufacturer: Invitrogen
  Vector type: Gateway Entry vector
Growth in bacteria
  Bacterial resistance: Spectinomycin, 50 μg/mL
  Growth temperature: 37°C
  Growth strain: DH5alpha
  Copy number: High Copy
Gene/Insert
  Gene/Insert name: DCAF8
  Species: H. sapiens (human)
  Mutation: P156S
  GenBank ID: NM_015726
  Entrez Gene: DCAF8 (a.k.a. GAN2, H326, WDR42A)
  Promoter: None
  Cloning method: Gateway Cloning
  Sequencing primers: 5′ M13pUC-fwd; 3′ M13-Rev
Terms and licenses: Academic/Nonprofit Terms; Industry Terms: Not Available to Industry
Depositor comments: CLOSED (stop codon immediately follows insert)
How to cite: pDONR223_DCAF8_p.P156S was a gift from Jesse Boehm & Matthew Meyerson & David Root (Addgene plasmid # 82864 ; http://n2t.net/addgene:82864 ; RRID:Addgene_82864)
