[The description below was written by a language model from this plasmid's Addgene catalogue record and pLannotate feature annotations shown in this document.]
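Description:
pDONR223_DCAF8_p.P156S is a Gateway entry clone built on the Invitrogen pDONR223 backbone. It carries the human DCAF8 open reading frame (also known as WDR42A, H326 or GAN2) with a proline-to-serine substitution at residue 156. The sequenced plasmid is 4,587 nt and is maintained in E. coli from a high-copy ColE1/pUC-type origin. Selection is with spectinomycin through the aadA aminoglycoside adenylyltransferase gene (SmR). This gene sits downstream of a class 1 integron Pc promoter fragment and a short remnant of a gentamicin resistance gene. Small lacZα and lacI fragments are also backbone remnants, and rrnB T1 and T2 terminators help insulate the cloning region from read-through transcription.

The DCAF8 coding sequence is flanked on both sides by attL recombination sites in opposite orientations, which the automated annotation labels as an attL3 variant. These sites allow LR Clonase-mediated transfer of the ORF into any compatible Gateway destination vector. The record lists no promoter for the insert, so the plasmid is a shuttle and storage clone rather than an expression construct. The only nearby promoter is a T7 promoter lying outside the downstream attL site and oriented back toward the insert. The clone is "closed", meaning a stop codon immediately follows the ORF, so it yields native or N-terminally tagged protein but cannot be used for C-terminal fusions. DCAF8 is annotated as a probable substrate receptor for the CUL4-DDB1 E3 ubiquitin ligase complex. The plasmid belongs to the Target Accelerator Plasmid Collection, which was assembled for high-throughput functional phenotyping of somatic mutations found in lung cancer.
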