Features (pLannotate 1.2.2; 12 found; start..end, strand, type, name):
     38..74      -  CDS            lacZα (fragment): LacZα fragment of β-galactosidase; lacZ fragment
     91..186     +  protein_bind   attL3: mutant version of attL; recombination site for the Gateway® LR reaction LR Clonase™
    192..1982    +  CDS            DCAF8: DCAF8_HUMAN - Also known as H326, WDR42A. Experimental evidence at protein level: Swiss-Prot protein existence level 1. May function as a substrate receptor for CUL4-DDB1 E3 ubiquitin-protein ligase complex. From Homo sapiens (Human).
   1990..2085    -  protein_bind   attL3: mutant version of attL; recombination site for the Gateway® LR reaction LR Clonase™
   2104..2122    -  promoter       T7 promoter: promoter for bacteriophage T7 RNA polymerase
   2312..2335    +  promoter       Pc promoter (fragment): intI1 (promoter lies within the coding sequence); class 1 integron promoter
   2511..2567    +  CDS            GmR (fragment): gentamycin acetyltransferase; aacC1; confers resistance to gentamycin
   2574..3365    +  CDS            SmR: aminoglycoside adenylyltransferase (Murphy, 1985); aadA; confers resistance to spectinomycin and streptomycin
   3458..4046    +  rep_origin     ori: high-copy-number ColE1/pMB1/pBR322/pUC origin of replication
   4229..4321    +  CDS            lacI (fragment): lac repressor; lacI; The lac repressor binds to the lac operator to inhibit transcription in E. coli. This inhibition can be relieved by adding lactose or isopropyl-β-D-thiogalactopyranoside (IPTG).
   4376..4403    -  terminator     rrnB T2 terminator: transcription terminator T2 from the E. coli rrnB gene
   4535..4578    +  terminator     rrnB T1 terminator: Escherichia coli rrnB; transcription terminator T1 from the E. coli rrnB gene
>Addgene plasmid #82864 | pDONR223_DCAF8_p.P156S | addgene full sequence | sequence record 162194 | Addgene NGS Result
GGCAGTTCCCTACTCTCGCGTTAACGCTAGCATGGATGTTTTCCCAGTCACGACGTTGTAAAACGACGGC
CAGTCTTAAGCTCGGGCCCCAAATAATGATTTTATTTTGACTGATAGTGACCTGTTCGTTGCAACAAATT
GATGAGCAATGCTTTTTTATAATGCCAACTTTGTACAAAAAAGTTGGCACCATGTCCAGCAAAGGGAGCA
GCACAGATGGCAGAACAGACTTAGCTAATGGAAGCCTGTCTAGCAGTCCAGAGGAGATGTCTGGAGCTGA
AGAGGGGAGGGAGACATCCTCAGGCATTGAAGTGGAGGCCTCAGACCTGAGTTTGAGCTTGACTGGGGAT
GATGGTGGCCCCAACCGCACCAGCACAGAAAGTCGAGGCACAGACACAGAGAGCTCAGGTGAAGATAAGG
ACTCTGACAGCATGGAGGACACTGGTCATTACTCCATTAATGATGAAAATCGAGTCCATGACCGCTCAGA
GGAAGAGGAAGAGGAGGAAGAAGAGGAGGAAGAAGAGCAGCCTCGGCGCCGTGTACAGCGCAAGCGGGCT
AACCGTGACCAGGACTCATCAGATGATGAGCGGGCCCTAGAGGACTGGGTGTCCTCAGAAACATCAGCTC
TACCCCGACCTCGCTGGCAAGCCCTCTCTGCCCTTCGGGAGCGGGAGCTGGGTTCAAGTGCCCGCTTTGT
CTATGAGGCCTGTGGGGCAAGAGTCTTTGTGCAGCGTTTCCGCCTGCAGCATGGGCTTGAGGGCCATACT
GGTTGTGTCAATACCCTGCACTTTAACCAGCGCGGCACCTGGCTGGCCAGTGGCAGCGATGACCTGAAGG
TGGTGGTGTGGGATTGGGTACGGCGGCAGCCAGTACTGGACTTTGAGAGTGGCCACAAAAGTAATGTGTT
CCAGGCCAAGTTTCTTCCTAACAGTGGTGATTCTACTCTGGCCATGTGTGCCCGTGACGGGCAGGTTCGA
GTAGCAGAACTGTCTGCCACACAGTGTTGCAAGAATACAAAACGTGTGGCCCAGCACAAGGGAGCGTCCC
ACAAGTTGGCACTGGAACCAGACTCTCCCTGTACGTTCTTATCTGCAGGTGAAGATGCAGTTGTTTTCAC
CATTGACCTGAGACAAGACCGCCCAGCGTCGAAACTGGTGGTGACAAAAGAGAAAGAGAAGAAAGTGGGG
CTGTATACGATCTATGTGAATCCTGCCAATACCCACCAGTTTGCAGTGGGTGGACGAGATCAGTTTGTAA
GGATTTATGACCAGAGGAAAATTGATGAGAATGAGAACAATGGAGTACTCAAGAAGTTCTGTCCTCATCA
CCTGGTGAACAGTGAGTCCAAAGCAAACATCACCTGTCTTGTGTACAGCCACGACGGCACAGAGCTCCTG
GCCAGTTACAATGATGAAGACATTTACCTCTTCAACTCCTCTCACAGTGATGGGGCCCAGTATGTTAAGA
GATACAAGGGCCACAGAAATAATGCCACAGTAAAAGGCGTCAATTTCTATGGCCCCAAGAGTGAGTTTGT
GGTGAGCGGTAGTGACTGTGGGCACATCTTCCTCTGGGAGAAATCATCCTGCCAGATTATTCAGTTCATG
GAGGGGGACAAGGGAGGCGTGGTAAACTGTCTTGAGCCCCACCCTCACCTGCCTGTGCTGGCAACCAGTG
GCCTAGACCATGATGTGAAGATCTGGGCACCCACAGCTGAAGCTTCCACTGAGCTGACAGGGTTAAAAGA
TGTGATTAAGAAGAACAAGCGGGAGCGGGATGAAGATAGCTTGCACCAAACTGACCTGTTTGATAGTCAC
ATGCTGTGGTTCCTTATGCATCACCTGAGACAGAGACGCCATCACCGGCGCTGGCGAGAACCTGGGGTTG
GGGCCACAGACGCGGACTCTGATGAGTCTCCCAGCTCCTCAGACACATCGGACGAGGAGGAGGGCCCTGA
CCGGGTGCAGTGCATGCCATCTTGATTGCCAACTTTCTTGTACAAAGTTGGCATTATAAGAAAGCATTGC
TTATCAATTTGTTGCAACGAACAGGTCACTATCAGTCAAAATAAAATCATTATTTGCCATCCAGCTGATA
TCCCCTATAGTGAGTCGTATTACATGGTCATAGCTGTTTCCTGGCAGCTCTGGCCCGTGTCTCAAAATCT
CTGATGTTACATTGCACAAGATAAAAATATATCATCATGCCTCCTCTAGACCAGCCAGGACAGAAATGCC
TCGACTTCGCTGCTACCCAAGGTTGCCGGGTGACGCACACCGTGGAAACGGATGAAGGCACGAACCCAGT
GGACATAAGCCTGTTCGGTTCGTAAGCTGTAATGCAAGTAGCGTATGCGCTCACGCAACTGGTCCAGAAC
CTTGACCGAACGCAGCGGTGGTAACGGCGCAGTGGCGGTTTTCATGGCTTGTTATGACTGTTTTTTTGGG
GTACAGTCTATGCCTCGGGCATCCAAGCAGCAAGCGCGTTACGCCGTGGGTCGATGTTTGATGTTATGGA
GCAGCAACGATGTTACGCAGCAGGGCAGTCGCCCTAAAACAAAGTTAAACATTATGAGGGAAGCGGTGAT
CGCCGAAGTATCGACTCAACTATCAGAGGTAGTTGGCGTCATCGAGCGCCATCTCGAACCGACGTTGCTG
GCCGTACATTTGTACGGCTCCGCAGTGGATGGCGGCCTGAAGCCACACAGTGATATTGATTTGCTGGTTA
CGGTGACCGTAAGGCTTGATGAAACAACGCGGCGAGCTTTGATCAACGACCTTTTGGAAACTTCGGCTTC
CCCTGGAGAGAGCGAGATTCTCCGCGCTGTAGAAGTCACCATTGTTGTGCACGACGACATCATTCCGTGG
CGTTATCCAGCTAAGCGCGAACTGCAATTTGGAGAATGGCAGCGCAATGACATTCTTGCAGGTATCTTCG
AGCCAGCCACGATCGACATTGATCTGGCTATCTTGCTGACAAAAGCAAGAGAACATAGCGTTGCCTTGGT
AGGTCCAGCGGCGGAGGAACTCTTTGATCCGGTTCCTGAACAGGATCTATTTGAGGCGCTAAATGAAACC
TTAACGCTATGGAACTCGCCGCCCGACTGGGCTGGCGATGAGCGAAATGTAGTGCTTACGTTGTCCCGCA
TTTGGTACAGCGCAGTAACCGGCAAAATCGCGCCGAAGGATGTCGCTGCCGACTGGGCAATGGAGCGCCT
GCCGGCCCAGTATCAGCCCGTCATACTTGAAGCTAGACAGGCTTATCTTGGACAAGAAGAAGATCGCTTG
GCCTCGCGCGCAGATCAGTTGGAAGAATTTGTCCACTACGTGAAAGGCGAGATCACCAAGGTAGTCGGCA
AATAACCCTCGAGCCACCCATGACCAAAATCCCTTAACGTGAGTTACGCGTCGTTCCACTGAGCGTCAGA
CCCCGTAGAAAAGATCAAAGGATCTTCTTGAGATCCTTTTTTTCTGCGCGTAATCTGCTGCTTGCAAACA
AAAAAACCACCGCTACCAGCGGTGGTTTGTTTGCCGGATCAAGAGCTACCAACTCTTTTTCCGAAGGTAA
CTGGCTTCAGCAGAGCGCAGATACCAAATACTGTTCTTCTAGTGTAGCCGTAGTTAGGCCACCACTTCAA
GAACTCTGTAGCACCGCCTACATACCTCGCTCTGCTAATCCTGTTACCAGTGGCTGCTGCCAGTGGCGAT
AAGTCGTGTCTTACCGGGTTGGACTCAAGACGATAGTTACCGGATAAGGCGCAGCGGTCGGGCTGAACGG
GGGGTTCGTGCACACAGCCCAGCTTGGAGCGAACGACCTACACCGAACTGAGATACCTACAGCGTGAGCT
ATGAGAAAGCGCCACGCTTCCCGAAGGGAGAAAGGCGGACAGGTATCCGGTAAGCGGCAGGGTCGGAACA
GGAGAGCGCACGAGGGAGCTTCCAGGGGGAAACGCCTGGTATCTTTATAGTCCTGTCGGGTTTCGCCACC
TCTGACTTGAGCGTCGATTTTTGTGATGCTCGTCAGGGGGGCGGAGCCTATGGAAAAACGCCAGCAACGC
GGCCTTTTTACGGTTCCTGGCCTTTTGCTGGCCTTTTGCTCACATGTTCTTTCCTGCGTTATCCCCTGAT
TCTGTGGATAACCGTATTACCGCCTTTGAGTGAGCTGATACCGCTCGCCGCAGCCGAACGACCGAGCGCA
GCGAGTCAGTGAGCGAGGAAGCGGAAGAGCGCCCAATACGCAAACCGCCTCTCCCCGCGCGTTGGCCGAT
TCATTAATGCAGCTGGCACGACAGGTTTCCCGACTGGAAAGCGGGCAGTGAGCGCAACGCAATTAATACG
CGTACCGCTAGCCAGGAAGAGTTTGTAGAAACGCAAAAAGGCCATCCGTCAGGATGGCCTTCTGCTTAGT
TTGATGCCTGGCAGTTTATGGCGGGCGTCCTGCCCGCCACCCTCCGGGCCGTTGCTTCACAACGTTCAAA
TCCGCTCCCGGCGGATTTGTCCTACTCAGGAGAGCGTTCACCGACAAACAACAGATAAAACGAAAGGCCC
AGTCTTCCGACTGAGCCTTTCGTTTTATTTGATGCCT
