>Addgene plasmid #82864 | pDONR223_DCAF8_p.P156S | depositor partial sequence | sequence record 157590 | Insert sequence
ATGTCCAGCAAAGGGAGCAGCACAGATGGCAGAACAGACTTAGCTAATGGAAGCCTGTCTAGCAGTCCAG
AGGAGATGTCTGGAGCTGAAGAGGGGAGGGAGACATCCTCAGGCATTGAAGTGGAGGCCTCAGACCTGAG
TTTGAGCTTGACTGGGGATGATGGTGGCCCCAACCGCACCAGCACAGAAAGTCGAGGCACAGACACAGAG
AGCTCAGGTGAAGATAAGGACTCTGACAGCATGGAGGACACTGGTCATTACTCCATTAATGATGAAAATC
GAGTCCATGACCGCTCAGAGGAAGAGGAAGAGGAGGAAGAAGAGGAGGAAGAAGAGCAGCCTCGGCGCCG
TGTACAGCGCAAGCGGGCTAACCGTGACCAGGACTCATCAGATGATGAGCGGGCCCTAGAGGACTGGGTG
TCCTCAGAAACATCAGCTCTACCCCGACCTCGCTGGCAAGCCCTCTCTGCCCTTCGGGAGCGGGAGCTGG
GTTCAAGTGCCCGCTTTGTCTATGAGGCCTGTGGGGCAAGAGTCTTTGTGCAGCGTTTCCGCCTGCAGCA
TGGGCTTGAGGGCCATACTGGTTGTGTCAATACCCTGCACTTTAACCAGCGCGGCACCTGGCTGGCCAGT
GGCAGCGATGACCTGAAGGTGGTGGTGTGGGATTGGGTACGGCGGCAGCCAGTACTGGACTTTGAGAGTG
GCCACAAAAGTAATGTGTTCCAGGCCAAGTTTCTTCCTAACAGTGGTGATTCTACTCTGGCCATGTGTGC
CCGTGACGGGCAGGTTCGAGTAGCAGAACTGTCTGCCACACAGTGTTGCAAGAATACAAAACGTGTGGCC
CAGCACAAGGGAGCGTCCCACAAGTTGGCACTGGAACCAGACTCTCCCTGTACGTTCTTATCTGCAGGTG
AAGATGCAGTTGTTTTCACCATTGACCTGAGACAAGACCGCCCAGCGTCGAAACTGGTGGTGACAAAAGA
GAAAGAGAAGAAAGTGGGGCTGTATACGATCTATGTGAATCCTGCCAATACCCACCAGTTTGCAGTGGGT
GGACGAGATCAGTTTGTAAGGATTTATGACCAGAGGAAAATTGATGAGAATGAGAACAATGGAGTACTCA
AGAAGTTCTGTCCTCATCACCTGGTGAACAGTGAGTCCAAAGCAAACATCACCTGTCTTGTGTACAGCCA
CGACGGCACAGAGCTCCTGGCCAGTTACAATGATGAAGACATTTACCTCTTCAACTCCTCTCACAGTGAT
GGGGCCCAGTATGTTAAGAGATACAAGGGCCACAGAAATAATGCCACAGTAAAAGGCGTCAATTTCTATG
GCCCCAAGAGTGAGTTTGTGGTGAGCGGTAGTGACTGTGGGCACATCTTCCTCTGGGAGAAATCATCCTG
CCAGATTATTCAGTTCATGGAGGGGGACAAGGGAGGCGTGGTAAACTGTCTTGAGCCCCACCCTCACCTG
CCTGTGCTGGCAACCAGTGGCCTAGACCATGATGTGAAGATCTGGGCACCCACAGCTGAAGCTTCCACTG
AGCTGACAGGGTTAAAAGATGTGATTAAGAAGAACAAGCGGGAGCGGGATGAAGATAGCTTGCACCAAAC
TGACCTGTTTGATAGTCACATGCTGTGGTTCCTTATGCATCACCTGAGACAGAGACGCCATCACCGGCGC
TGGCGAGAACCTGGGGTTGGGGCCACAGACGCGGACTCTGATGAGTCTCCCAGCTCCTCAGACACATCGG
ACGAGGAGGAGGGCCCTGACCGGGTGCAGTGCATGCCATCTTGA
